>Addgene plasmid #55889 | mRuby2-Actin-C-18 | depositor partial sequence | sequence record 86795 | insert sequence
GTGACGTCAGATCCGCTAGCGCTACCGGTCGCCACCATGGTGTCTAAGGGCGAAGAGCTGATCAAGGAAA
ATATGCGTATGAAGGTGGTCATGGAAGGTTCGGTCAACGGCCACCAATTCAAATGCACAGGTGAAGGAGA
AGGCAATCCGTACATGGGAACTCAAACCATGAGGATCAAAGTCATCGAGGGAGGACCCCTGCCATTTGCC
TTTGACATTCTTGCCACGTCGTTCATGTATGGCAGCCGTACTTTTATCAAGTACCCGAAAGGCATTCCTG
ATTTCTTTAAACAGTCCTTTCCTGAGGGTTTTACTTGGGAAAGAGTTACGAGATACGAAGATGGTGGAGT
CGTCACCGTCATGCAGGACACCAGCCTTGAGGATGGCTGTCTCGTTTACCACGTCCAAGTCAGAGGGGTA
AACTTTCCCTCCAATGGTCCCGTGATGCAGAAGAAGACCAAGGGTTGGGAGCCTAATACAGAGATGATGT
ATCCAGCAGATGGTGGTCTGAGGGGATACACTCATATGGCACTGAAAGTTGATGGTGGTGGCCATCTGTC
TTGCTCTTTCGTAACAACTTACAGGTCAAAAAAGACCGTCGGGAACATCAAGATGCCCGGTATCCATGCC
GTTGATCACCGCCTGGAAAGGTTAGAGGAAAGTGACAATGAAATGTTCGTAGTACAACGCGAACACGCAG
TTGCCAAGTTCGCCGGGCTTGGTGGTGGGATGGACGAGCTGTACAAGTCCGGACTCAGATCTGGCAGCGG
TGGAGGCAGCGCATCCGGCGGAAGCGGAAGCGATGATGATATCGCCGCGCTCGTCGTCGACAACGGCTCC
GGCATGTGCAAGGCCGGCTTCGCGGGCGACGATGCCCCCCGGGCCGTCTTCCCCTCCATCGTGGGGCGCC
CCAGGCACCAGGGCGTGATGGTGGGCATGGGTCAGAAGGATTCCTATGTGGGCGACGAGGCCCAGAGCAA
GAGAGGCATCCTCACCCTGAAGTACCCCATCGAGCACGGCATCGTCACCAACTGGGACGACATGGAGAAA
ATCTGGCACCACACCTTCTACAATGAGCTGCGTGTGGCTCCCGAGGAGCACCCCGTGCTGCTGACCGAGG
CCCCCCTGAACCCCAAGGCCAACCGCGAGAAGATGACCCAGATCATGTTTGAGACCTTCAACACCCCAGC
CATGTACGTTGCTATCCAGGCTGTGCTATCCCTGTACGCCTCTGGCCGTACCACTGGCATCGTGATGGAC
TCCGGTGACGGGGTCACCCACACTGTGCCCATCTACGAGGGGTATGCCCTCCCCCATGCCATCCTGCGTC
TGGACCTGGCTGGCCGGGACCTGACTGACTACCTCATGAAGATCCTCACCGAGCGCGGCTACAGCTTCAC
CACCACGGCCGAGCGGGAAATCGTGCGTGACATTAAGGAGAAGCTGTGCTACGTCGCCCTGGACTTCGAG
CAAGAGATGGCCACGGCTGCTTCCAGCTCCTCCCTGGAGAAGAGCTACGAGCTGCCTGACGGCCAGGTCA
TCACCATTGGCAATGAGCGGTTCCGCTGCCCTGAGGCACTCTTCCAGCCTTCCTTCCTGGGCATGGAGTC
CTGTGGCATCCACGAAACTACCTTCAACTCCATCATGAAGTGTGACGTGGACATCCGCAAAGACCTGTAC
GCCAACACAGTGCTGTCTGGCGGCACCACCATGTACCCTGGCATTGCCGACAGGATGCAGAAGGAGATCA
CTGCCCTGGCACCCAGCACAATGAAGATCAAGATCATTGCTCCTCCTGAGCGCAAGTACTCCGTGTGGAT
CGGCGGCTCCATCCTGGCCTCGCTGTCCACCTTCCAGCAGATGTGGATCAGCAAGCAGGAGTATGACGAG
TCCGGCCCCTCCATCGTCCACCGCAAATGCTTCTAGGGATCCACCGGATCTAGATAACTGATCATAATCA
GCCATACCAC
