>Addgene plasmid #55889 | mRuby2-Actin-C-18 | addgene partial sequence | sequence record 147010 | SV40pA-R 5'-GAAATTTGTGATGCTATTGC-3'
TTAACAACAACAATTGCATTCATTTTATGTTTCAGGTTCAGGGGGAGGTGTGGGAGGTTTTTTAAAGCAA
GTAAAACCTCTACAAATGTGGTATGGCTGATTATGATCAGTTATCTAGATCCGGTGGATCCCTAGAAGCA
TTTGCGGTGGACGATGGAGGGGCCGGACTCGTCATACTCCTGCTTGCTGATCCACATCTGCTGGAAGGTG
GACAGCGAGGCCAGGATGGAGCCGCCGATCCACACGGAGTACTTGCGCTCAGGAGGAGCAATGATCTTGA
TCTTCATTGTGCTGGGTGCCAGGGCAGTGATCTCCTTCTGCATCCTGTCGGCAATGCCAGGGTACATGGT
GGTGCCGCCAGACAGCACTGTGTTGGCGTACAGGTCTTTGCGGATGTCCACGTCACACTTCATGATGGAG
TTGAAGGTAGTTTCGTGGATGCCACAGGACTCCATGCCCAGGAAGGAAGGCTGGAAGAGTGCCTCAGGGC
AGCGGAACCGCTCATTGCCAATGGTGATGACCTGGCCGTCAGGCAGCTCGTAGCTCTTCTCCAGGGAGGA
GCTGGAAGCAGCCGTGGCCATCTCTTGCTCGAAGTCCAGGGCGACGTAGCACAGCTTCTCCTTAATGTCA
CGCACGATTTCCCGCTCGGCCGTGGTGGTGAAGCTGTAGCCGCGCTCGGTGAGGATCTTCATGAGGTAGT
CAGTCAGGTCCCGGCCAGCCAGGTCCAGACGCAGGATGGCATGGGGGAGGGCATACCCCTCGTAGATGGG
CACAGTGTGGGTGACCCCGTCACCGGAGTCCATCACGATGCCAGTGGTACGGCCAGAGGCGTACAGGGAT
AGCACAGCCTGGATAGCAACGTACATGGCTGGGGTGTTGAAGGTCTC
