>Addgene plasmid #55889 | mRuby2-Actin-C-18 | addgene partial sequence | sequence record 147807 | CMV-F 5'-CGCAAATGGGCGGTAGGCGTG-3'
CTGGTTTAGTGAACCGTCAGATCCGCTAGCGCTACCGGTCGCCACCATGGTGTCTAAGGGCGAAGAGCTG
ATCAAGGAAAATATGCGTATGAAGGTGGTCATGGAAGGTTCGGTCAACGGCCACCAATTCAAATGCACAG
GTGAAGGAGAAGGCAATCCGTACATGGGAACTCAAACCATGAGGATCAAAGTCATCGAGGGAGGACCCCT
GCCATTTGCCTTTGACATTCTTGCCACGTCGTTCATGTATGGCAGCCGTACTTTTATCAAGTACCCGAAA
GGCATTCCTGATTTCTTTAAACAGTCCTTTCCTGAGGGTTTTACTTGGGAAAGAGTTACGAGATACGAAG
ATGGTGGAGTCGTCACCGTCATGCAGGACACCAGCCTTGAGGATGGCTGTCTCGTTTACCACGTCCAAGT
CAGAGGGGTAAACTTTCCCTCCAATGGTCCCGTGATGCAGAAGAAGACCAAGGGTTGGGAGCCTAATACA
GAGATGATGTATCCAGCAGATGGTGGTCTGAGGGGATACACTCATATGGCACTGAAAGTTGATGGTGGTG
GCCATCTGTCTTGCTCTTTCGTAACAACTTACAGGTCAAAAAAGACCGTCGGGAACATCAAGATGCCCGG
TATCCATGCCGTTGATCACCGCCTGGAAAGGTTAGAGGAAAGTGACAATGAAATGTTCGTAGTACAACGC
GAACACGCAGTTGCCAAGTTCGCCGGGCTTGGTGGTGGGATGGACGAGCTGTACAAGTCCGGACTCAGAT
CTGGCAGCGGTGGAGGCAGCGCATCCGGCGGAAGCGGAAGCGATGATGATATCGCCGCGCTCGTCGTCGA
CAACGGCTCCGG
