[The description below was written by a language model from this plasmid's Addgene catalogue record.]
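Description:
mRuby2-Actin-C-18 is a mammalian expression plasmid built on the mRuby2-C1 backbone (about 4.75 kb without the insert), a C1-style fusion vector in which the fluorescent protein lies upstream of the cloning site, so that the gene of interest is joined to its C-terminus. It is maintained in E. coli as a high-copy plasmid under kanamycin selection. It also carries a neomycin resistance marker, so transfected mammalian cells can be selected with G418 to obtain stable lines. No feature table accompanies the record, so the origin of replication and the exact arrangement of the resistance cassette are not stated. The use of an SV40 polyA reverse sequencing primer implies an SV40 polyadenylation signal downstream of the insert.

The payload is human beta-actin (ACTB), expressed from the CMV immediate-early promoter with the red fluorescent protein mRuby2 fused to its N-terminus. The "C-18" in the name probably refers to the C-type vector format and an 18-residue linker between the two proteins, but the record does not confirm this, and the cloning method is listed as unknown. mRuby2 is a bright monomeric red fluorescent protein, with excitation at 559 nm and emission at 600 nm recorded here. It was described in work on improved green and red fluorescent proteins for FRET.

The stated purpose of the construct is actin localization. When expressed in mammalian cells, the tagged actin marks the actin cytoskeleton in the red channel for fluorescence microscopy, and it can be combined with spectrally distinct green probes.
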