Addgene plasmid #55889: mRuby2-Actin-C-18
Purpose: Localization: Actin, Excitation: 559, Emission: 600
Depositing lab: Michael Davidson. Depositing organization: Florida State University, Tallahassee. Publication: Improving FRET dynamic range with bright green and red fluorescent proteins. Lam AJ, St-Pierre F, Gong Y, Marshall JD, Cranfill PJ, Baird MA, McKeown MR, Wiedenmann J, Davidson MW, Schnitzer MJ, Tsien RY, Lin MZ. Nat Methods. 2012 Sep 9. doi: 10.1038/nmeth.2171. PubMed 22961245.
Backbone
  Vector backbone: mRuby2-C1
  Backbone size w/o insert (bp): 4750
  Vector type: Mammalian Expression
  Selectable markers: Neomycin (select with G418)
Growth in bacteria
  Bacterial resistance: Kanamycin, 50 μg/mL
  Growth temperature: 37°C
  Growth strain: DH5alpha
  Copy number: High Copy
Gene/Insert
  Gene/Insert name: Actin (alt name: NM_001101.3)
  Species: H. sapiens (human)
  Entrez Gene: ACTB (a.k.a. BKRNS, BNS, BRWS1, CSMH, DDS1, PS1TP5BP1, THC8)
  Promoter: CMV
  Tag / fusion protein: mRuby2 (N terminal on backbone)
  Cloning method: Unknown
  Sequencing primers: 5′ CMV-F; 3′ SV40pA-R
Terms and licenses: Academic/Nonprofit Terms; Industry Terms
Depositor comments: . Excitation = 559; Emission = 600
How to cite: mRuby2-Actin-C-18 was a gift from Michael Davidson (Addgene plasmid # 55889 ; http://n2t.net/addgene:55889 ; RRID:Addgene_55889)
